Addgene plasmid #207630: nUnaG-ST
Purpose: A plasmid encoding the N-terminal UnaG fragment fused to SpyTag.
Depositing lab: Cole DeForest. Depositing organization: University of Washington. Publication: Spatiotemporal functional assembly of split protein pairs through a light-activated SpyLigation. Ruskowitz ER, Munoz-Robles BG, Strange AC, Butcher CH, Kurniawan S, Filteau JR, DeForest CA. Nat Chem. 2023 May;15(5):694-704. doi: 10.1038/s41557-023-01152-x. Epub 2023 Apr 17. PubMed 37069270.
Backbone
  Vector backbone: pET-29
  Backbone size w/o insert (bp): 5207
  Vector type: Bacterial Expression
Growth in bacteria
  Bacterial resistance: Kanamycin, 50 μg/mL
  Growth temperature: 37°C
  Growth strain: DH5alpha
  Copy number: High Copy
Gene/Insert
  Gene/Insert name: nUnaG-SpyTag-MBP
  Species: Synthetic
  Insert size (bp): 1464
  Mutation: aa 1-84
  Promoter: T7
  Tag / fusion protein: 6xHis (C terminal on insert)
  Cloning method: Gibson Cloning
  Sequencing primers: 5′ T7F; 3′ T7R
Terms and licenses: Academic/Nonprofit Terms; Industry Terms: Not Available to Industry
How to cite: nUnaG-ST was a gift from Cole DeForest (Addgene plasmid # 207630 ; http://n2t.net/addgene:207630 ; RRID:Addgene_207630)
