[The description below was written by a language model from this plasmid's Addgene catalogue record and pLannotate feature annotations shown in this document.]
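Description:
nUnaG-ST is a bacterial expression plasmid built on the pET-29 backbone for producing one half of a split UnaG reporter in E. coli. It is selected with kanamycin through an aminoglycoside phosphotransferase (KanR) gene and replicates from a ColE1/pBR322-type origin. The backbone also carries the rop gene and bom region, an f1 phage origin, and remnants of a tetracycline resistance gene that are annotated only as fragments. The catalogue lists the plasmid as high copy, although rop is normally associated with reduced copy number.

The synthetic insert, about 1.5 kb and assembled by Gibson cloning, sits downstream of a T7 promoter with an adjacent lac operator and the T7 gene 10 ribosome binding site, and is followed by a T7 terminator. The plasmid-borne lacI gene supplies the repressor, so expression is IPTG-inducible in strains that provide T7 RNA polymerase. The open reading frame encodes the N-terminal fragment of UnaG (residues 1–84), a bilirubin-dependent green fluorescent protein from Japanese eel. This fragment is fused to SpyTag, then to a cytosolic maltose binding protein lacking its signal sequence, and ends in a C-terminal 6xHis tag for affinity purification. The automated feature table does not annotate SpyTag separately, and its UnaG and MBP calls overlap slightly in the region where the tag would lie. A short "SET1" hit after the His tag is probably just a match to vector sequence.

According to the record, the construct was made for work on light-activated SpyLigation. In that approach, covalent SpyTag/SpyCatcher coupling brings split protein fragments together to restore function. The complementary C-terminal UnaG partner is not described in this entry.
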