Features (pLannotate 1.2.2; 20 found; start..end, strand, type, name):
    106..124     +  promoter       T7 promoter: promoter for bacteriophage T7 RNA polymerase
    125..149     +  protein_bind   lac operator: The lac repressor binds to the lac operator to inhibit transcription in E. coli. This inhibition can be relieved by adding lactose or isopropyl-β-D-thiogalactopyranoside (IPTG). lac repressor encoded by lacI
    164..186     +  RBS            RBS: efficient ribosome binding site from bacteriophage T7 gene 10 (Olins and Rangwala, 1989)
    194..550     +  CDS            UnaG (fragment): UnaG is a basic (constitutively fluorescent) green fluorescent protein published in 2013, derived from Anguilla japonica. It has low acid sensitivity. It requires the cofactor bilirubin for fluorescence.
    521..1621    +  CDS            MBP: maltose binding protein from E. coli; malE (mutated); This version of the gene does not encode a signal sequence, so MBP will remain in the cytosol.
   1637..1654    +  CDS            9xHis (fragment): 9xHis affinity tag
   1664..1713    +  CDS            SET1 (fragment): solubility-enhancement tag derived from T7 phage gene 10B
   1721..1768    +  terminator     T7 terminator: transcription terminator for bacteriophage T7 RNA polymerase
   1805..2233    +  rep_origin     f1 ori (sequence partly withheld): f1 bacteriophage origin of replication; arrow indicates direction of (+) strand synthesis
   2286..2343    +  promoter       AmpR promoter (fragment): bla
   2352..3167    -  CDS            KanR: aminoglycoside phosphotransferase; aph(3')-Ia; confers resistance to kanamycin in bacteria or G418 (Geneticin®) in eukaryotes
   3289..3877    +  rep_origin     ori: high-copy-number ColE1/pMB1/pBR322/pUC origin of replication
   4063..4202    -  misc_feature   bom: basis of mobility region from pBR322
   4304..4495    -  CDS            rop: Rop protein, which maintains plasmids at low copy number; rop
   4512..4892    +  CDS            YPB1_ECOLX: Protein predicted: Swiss-Prot protein existence level 4. From Escherichia coli.
   4964..5255    -  CDS            TcR (fragment): tetracycline efflux protein; tet; confers resistance to tetracycline
   5270..5291    -  protein_bind   CAP binding site: CAP binding activates transcription in the presence of cAMP. E. coli catabolite activator protein
   5304..6386    -  CDS            lacI: lac repressor; lacI; The lac repressor binds to the lac operator to inhibit transcription in E. coli. This inhibition can be relieved by adding lactose or isopropyl-β-D-thiogalactopyranoside (IPTG).
   6387..6464    -  promoter       lacI promoter: lacI
   6472..80      -  CDS            TcR (fragment) (across the origin): tetracycline efflux protein; tet; confers resistance to tetracycline
>Addgene plasmid #207630 | nUnaG-ST | addgene full sequence | sequence record 413107 | Addgene NGS Result
TGATGTCGGCGATATAGGCGCCAGCAACCGCACCTGTGGCGCCGGTGATGCCGGCCACGATGCGTCCGGC
GTAGAGGATCGAGATCGATCTCGATCCCGCGAAATTAATACGACTCACTATAGGGGAATTGTGAGCGGAT
AACAATTCCCCTCTAGAAATAATTTTGTTTAACTTTAAGAAGGAGATATACATATGGTTGAAAAATTTGT
GGGTACGTGGAAAATTGCGGATTCGCATAATTTTGGCGAATACCTGAAAGCTATCGGGGCACCTAAAGAA
CTGAGTGACGGAGGCGATGCCACGACCCCAACTCTTTATATTTCCCAGAAGGACGGTGATAAAATGACCG
TAAAGATCGAGAACGGCCCGCCCACCTTCTTAGATACACAAGTCAAATTTAAATTGGGTGAAGAATTCGA
TGAGTTCCCGAGCGACCGTCGCAAAGGTGGCTCTGGAGGTGGATCTGGCGGTTCTGCACACATAGTAATG
GTAGACGCCTACAAGCCGACGAAGAAGCTTATGAAAATCGAAGAAGGTAAACTGGTAATCTGGATTAACG
GCGATAAAGGCTATAACGGTCTCGCTGAAGTCGGTAAGAAATTCGAGAAAGATACCGGAATTAAAGTCAC
CGTTGAGCATCCGGATAAACTGGAAGAGAAATTCCCACAGGTTGCGGCAACTGGCGATGGCCCTGACATT
ATCTTCTGGGCACACGACCGCTTTGGTGGCTACGCTCAATCTGGCCTGTTGGCTGAAATCACCCCGGACA
AAGCGTTCCAGGACAAGCTGTATCCGTTTACCTGGGATGCCGTACGTTACAACGGCAAGCTGATTGCTTA
CCCGATCGCTGTTGAAGCGTTATCGCTGATTTATAACAAAGATCTGCTGCCGAACCCGCCAAAAACCTGG
GAAGAGATCCCGGCGCTGGATAAAGAACTGAAAGCGAAAGGTAAGAGCGCGCTGATGTTCAACCTGCAAG
AACCGTACTTCACCTGGCCGCTGATTGCTGCTGACGGGGGTTATGCGTTCAAGTATGAAAACGGCAAGTA
CGACATTAAAGACGTGGGCGTGGATAACGCTGGCGCGAAAGCGGGTCTGACCTTCCTGGTTGACCTGATT
AAAAACAAACACATGAATGCAGACACCGATTACTCCATCGCAGAAGCTGCCTTTAATAAAGGCGAAACAG
CGATGACCATCAACGGCCCGTGGGCATGGTCCAACATCGACACCAGCAAAGTGAATTATGGTGTAACGGT
ACTGCCGACCTTCAAGGGTCAACCATCCAAACCGTTCGTTGGCGTGCTGAGCGCAGGTATTAACGCCGCC
AGTCCGAACAAAGAGCTGGCAAAAGAGTTCCTCGAAAACTATCTGCTGACTGATGAAGGTCTGGAAGCGG
TTAATAAAGACAAACCGCTGGGTGCCGTAGCGCTGAAGTCTTACGAGGAAGAGTTGGCGAAAGATCCACG
TATTGCCGCCACCATGGAAAACGCCCAGAAAGGTGAAATCATGCCGAACATCCCGCAGATGTCCGCTTTC
TGGTATGCCGTGCGTACTGCGGTGATCAACGCCGCCAGCGGTCGTCAGACTGTCGATGAAGCCCTGAAAG
ACGCGCAGACTAATTCGAGCCTCGAGCACCACCACCACCACCACTGAGATCCGGCTGCTAACAAAGCCCG
AAAGGAAGCTGAGTTGGCTGCTGCCACCGCTGAGCAATAACTAGCATAACCCCTTGGGGCCTCTAAACGG
GTCTTGAGGGGTTTTTTGCTGAAAGGAGGAACTATATCCGGATTGGCGAATGGG
[124 nt withheld, positions 1805-1928]
C
[91 nt withheld, positions 1930-2020]
A
[49 nt withheld, positions 2022-2070]
CCTTTGACGTTGGAGTCCACGTTCTTT
[37 nt withheld, positions 2098-2134]
ACCCTATCTCGGTCTATTCTTTTGATTTATAAGGGATTTTGCCGATTTCGGCCTATTGGTTAAAAAATGA
GCTGATTTAACAAAAATTTAACGCGAATTTTAACAAAATATTAACGCTTACAATTTAGGTGGCACTTTTC
GGGGAAATGTGCGCGGAACCCCTATTTGTTTATTTTTCTAAATACATTCAAATATGTATCCGCTCATGAA
TTAATTCTTAGAAAAACTCATCGAGCATCAAATGAAACTGCAATTTATTCATATCAGGATTATCAATACC
ATATTTTTGAAAAAGCCGTTTCTGTAATGAAGGAGAAAACTCACCGAGGCAGTTCCATAGGATGGCAAGA
TCCTGGTATCGGTCTGCGATTCCGACTCGTCCAACATCAATACAACCTATTAATTTCCCCTCGTCAAAAA
TAAGGTTATCAAGTGAGAAATCACCATGAGTGACGACTGAATCCGGTGAGAATGGCAAAAGTTTATGCAT
TTCTTTCCAGACTTGTTCAACAGGCCAGCCATTACGCTCGTCATCAAAATCACTCGCATCAACCAAACCG
TTATTCATTCGTGATTGCGCCTGAGCGAGACGAAATACGCGATCGCTGTTAAAAGGACAATTACAAACAG
GAATCGAATGCAACCGGCGCAGGAACACTGCCAGCGCATCAACAATATTTTCACCTGAATCAGGATATTC
TTCTAATACCTGGAATGCTGTTTTCCCGGGGATCGCAGTGGTGAGTAACCATGCATCATCAGGAGTACGG
ATAAAATGCTTGATGGTCGGAAGAGGCATAAATTCCGTCAGCCAGTTTAGTCTGACCATCTCATCTGTAA
CATCATTGGCAACGCTACCTTTGCCATGTTTCAGAAACAACTCTGGCGCATCGGGCTTCCCATACAATCG
ATAGATTGTCGCACCTGATTGCCCGACATTATCGCGAGCCCATTTATACCCATATAAATCAGCATCCATG
TTGGAATTTAATCGCGGCCTAGAGCAAGACGTTTCCCGTTGAATATGGCTCATAACACCCCTTGTATTAC
TGTTTATGTAAGCAGACAGTTTTATTGTTCATGACCAAAATCCCTTAACGTGAGTTTTCGTTCCACTGAG
CGTCAGACCCCGTAGAAAAGATCAAAGGATCTTCTTGAGATCCTTTTTTTCTGCGCGTAATCTGCTGCTT
GCAAACAAAAAAACCACCGCTACCAGCGGTGGTTTGTTTGCCGGATCAAGAGCTACCAACTCTTTTTCCG
AAGGTAACTGGCTTCAGCAGAGCGCAGATACCAAATACTGTCCTTCTAGTGTAGCCGTAGTTAGGCCACC
ACTTCAAGAACTCTGTAGCACCGCCTACATACCTCGCTCTGCTAATCCTGTTACCAGTGGCTGCTGCCAG
TGGCGATAAGTCGTGTCTTACCGGGTTGGACTCAAGACGATAGTTACCGGATAAGGCGCAGCGGTCGGGC
TGAACGGGGGGTTCGTGCACACAGCCCAGCTTGGAGCGAACGACCTACACCGAACTGAGATACCTACAGC
GTGAGCTATGAGAAAGCGCCACGCTTCCCGAAGGGAGAAAGGCGGACAGGTATCCGGTAAGCGGCAGGGT
CGGAACAGGAGAGCGCACGAGGGAGCTTCCAGGGGGAAACGCCTGGTATCTTTATAGTCCTGTCGGGTTT
CGCCACCTCTGACTTGAGCGTCGATTTTTGTGATGCTCGTCAGGGGGGCGGAGCCTATGGAAAAACGCCA
GCAACGCGGCCTTTTTACGGTTCCTGGCCTTTTGCTGGCCTTTTGCTCACATGTTCTTTCCTGCGTTATC
CCCTGATTCTGTGGATAACCGTATTACCGCCTTTGAGTGAGCTGATACCGCTCGCCGCAGCCGAACGACC
GAGCGCAGCGAGTCAGTGAGCGAGGAAGCGGAAGAGCGCCTGATGCGGTATTTTCTCCTTACGCATCTGT
GCGGTATTTCACACCGCAATGGTGCACTCTCAGTACAATCTGCTCTGATGCCGCATAGTTAAGCCAGTAT
ACACTCCGCTATCGCTACGTGACTGGGTCATGGCTGCGCCCCGACACCCGCCAACACCCGCTGACGCGCC
CTGACGGGCTTGTCTGCTCCCGGCATCCGCTTACAGACAAGCTGTGACCGTCTCCGGGAGCTGCATGTGT
CAGAGGTTTTCACCGTCATCACCGAAACGCGCGAGGCAGCTGCGGTAAAGCTCATCAGCGTGGTCGTGAA
GCGATTCACAGATGTCTGCCTGTTCATCCGCGTCCAGCTCGTTGAGTTTCTCCAGAAGCGTTAATGTCTG
GCTTCTGATAAAGCGGGCCATGTTAAGGGCGGTTTTTTCCTGTTTGGTCACTGATGCCTCCGTGTAAGGG
GGATTTCTGTTCATGGGGGTAATGATACCGATGAAACGAGAGAGGATGCTCACGATACGGGTTACTGATG
ATGAACATGCCCGGTTACTGGAACGTTGTGAGGGTAAACAACTGGCGGTATGGATGCGGCGGGACCAGAG
AAAAATCACTCAGGGTCAATGCCAGCGCTTCGTTAATACAGATGTAGGTGTTCCACAGGGTAGCCAGCAG
CATCCTGCGATGCAGATCCGGAACATAATGGTGCAGGGCGCTGACTTCCGCGTTTCCAGACTTTACGAAA
CACGGAAACCGAAGACCATTCATGTTGTTGCTCAGGTCGCAGACGTTTTGCAGCAGCAGTCGCTTCACGT
TCGCTCGCGTATCGGTGATTCATTCTGCTAACCAGTAAGGCAACCCCGCCAGCCTAGCCGGGTCCTCAAC
GACAGGAGCACGATCATGCGCACCCGTGGGGCCGCCATGCCGGCGATAATGGCCTGCTTCTCGCCGAAAC
GTTTGGTGGCGGGACCAGTGACGAAGGCTTGAGCGAGGGCGTGCAAGATTCCGAATACCGCAAGCGACAG
GCCGATCATCGTCGCGCTCCAGCGAAAGCGGTCCTCGCCGAAAATGACCCAGAGCGCTGCCGGCACCTGT
CCTACGAGTTGCATGATAAAGAAGACAGTCATAAGTGCGGCGACGATAGTCATGCCCCGCGCCCACCGGA
AGGAGCTGACTGGGTTGAAGGCTCTCAAGGGCATCGGTCGAGATCCCGGTGCCTAATGAGTGAGCTAACT
TACATTAATTGCGTTGCGCTCACTGCCCGCTTTCCAGTCGGGAAACCTGTCGTGCCAGCTGCATTAATGA
ATCGGCCAACGCGCGGGGAGAGGCGGTTTGCGTATTGGGCGCCAGGGTGGTTTTTCTTTTCACCAGTGAG
ACGGGCAACAGCTGATTGCCCTTCACCGCCTGGCCCTGAGAGAGTTGCAGCAAGCGGTCCACGCTGGTTT
GCCCCAGCAGGCGAAAATCCTGTTTGATGGTGGTTAACGGCGGGATATAACATGAGCTGTCTTCGGTATC
GTCGTATCCCACTACCGAGATGTCCGCACCAACGCGCAGCCCGGACTCGGTAATGGCGCGCATTGCGCCC
AGCGCCATCTGATCGTTGGCAACCAGCATCGCAGTGGGAACGATGCCCTCATTCAGCATTTGCATGGTTT
GTTGAAAACCGGACATGGCACTCCAGTCGCCTTCCCGTTCCGCTATCGGCTGAATTTGATTGCGAGTGAG
ATATTTATGCCAGCCAGCCAGACGCAGACGCGCCGAGACAGAACTTAATGGGCCCGCTAACAGCGCGATT
TGCTGGTGACCCAATGCGACCAGATGCTCCACGCCCAGTCGCGTACCGTCTTCATGGGAGAAAATAATAC
TGTTGATGGGTGTCTGGTCAGAGACATCAAGAAATAACGCCGGAACATTAGTGCAGGCAGCTTCCACAGC
AATGGCATCCTGGTCATCCAGCGGATAGTTAATGATCAGCCCACTGACGCGTTGCGCGAGAAGATTGTGC
ACCGCCGCTTTACAGGCTTCGACGCCGCTTCGTTCTACCATCGACACCACCACGCTGGCACCCAGTTGAT
CGGCGCGAGATTTAATCGCCGCGACAATTTGCGACGGCGCGTGCAGGGCCAGACTGGAGGTGGCAACGCC
AATCAGCAACGACTGTTTGCCCGCCAGTTGTTGTGCCACGCGGTTGGGAATGTAATTCAGCTCCGCCATC
GCCGCTTCCACTTTTTCCCGCGTTTTCGCAGAAACGTGGCTGGCCTGGTTCACCACGCGGGAAACGGTCT
GATAAGAGACACCGGCATACTCTGCGACATCGTATAACGTTACTGGTTTCACATTCACCACCCTGAATTG
ACTCTCTTCCGGGCGCTATCATGCCATACCGCGAAAGGTTTTGCGCCATTCGATGGTGTCCGGGATCTCG
ACGCTCTCCCTTATGCGACTCCTGCATTAGGAAGCAGCCCAGTAGTAGGTTGAGGCCGTTGAGCACCGCC
GCCGCAAGGAATGGTGCATGCAAGGAGATGGCGCCCAACAGTCCCCCGGCCACGGGGCCTGCCACCATAC
CCACGCCGAAACAAGCGCTCATGAGCCCGAAGTGGCGAGCCCGATCTTCCCCATCGG
